Addgene plasmid #228321: pMT1474
Purpose: 2,4-Diacetylphloroglucinol (DAPG)-regulatable EGFP expression
Depositing lab: Jun Ishii. Depositing organization: Kobe University. Publication: Designing strong inducible synthetic promoters in yeasts. Tominaga M, Shima Y, Nozaki K, Ito Y, Someda M, Shoya Y, Hashii N, Obata C, Matsumoto-Kitano M, Suematsu K, Matsukawa T, Hosoya K, Hashiba N, Kondo A, Ishii J. Nat Commun. 2024 Dec 19;15(1):10653. doi: 10.1038/s41467-024-54865-z. PubMed 39702268.
Backbone
  Vector backbone: pUC19
  Vector type: Yeast Expression, Synthetic Biology
  Selectable markers: Hygromycin
Growth in bacteria
  Bacterial resistance: Ampicillin, 100 μg/mL
  Growth temperature: 37°C
  Growth strain: DH5alpha
  Copy number: High Copy
Gene/Insert
  Gene/Insert name: EGFP
  Species: Synthetic; Aequorea victoria
  Promoter: 2,4-Diacetylphloroglucinol-regulatable synthetic promoter (KpPhl1.18)
  Cloning method: Ligation Independent Cloning
Terms and licenses: Academic/Nonprofit Terms; Industry Terms: Not Available to Industry
How to cite: pMT1474 was a gift from Jun Ishii (Addgene plasmid # 228321 ; http://n2t.net/addgene:228321 ; RRID:Addgene_228321)
