[The description below was written by a language model from this plasmid's Addgene catalogue record and pLannotate feature annotations shown in this document.]
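Description:
pMT1474 is a 7,093-nt yeast expression and synthetic-biology plasmid built on a pUC19 backbone. It carries an EGFP reporter whose expression is regulated by 2,4-diacetylphloroglucinol (DAPG). In E. coli it is maintained at high copy through the ColE1/pUC origin and selected with ampicillin via the bla gene and its promoter. Remnants of the pUC lac region (CAP site, lac promoter and operator, lacZα and lacI fragments, split MCS fragments) flank the inserted yeast modules.

The reporter cassette places EGFP under the synthetic promoter KpPhl1.18. The annotation recognises only a short AOX1 promoter fragment immediately upstream of the coding sequence, which suggests that the synthetic promoter uses an AOX1-derived core region; the DAPG-responsive operator elements are not annotated. EGFP is followed by the Komagataella phaffii (Pichia pastoris) AOX1 terminator region. No DAPG-responsive transcription factor appears in the feature table, so it is presumably supplied separately, although the record does not say so.

Yeast selection comes from a hygromycin resistance cassette in which hph is driven by a TEF1 promoter fragment and terminated by a CYC1 terminator fragment. The plasmid also carries a complete S. cerevisiae ARG4 coding sequence with a neighbouring DED81 fragment, which could act as an arginine marker or a homology region, but its role is not stated. No yeast replication origin is annotated, which is consistent with chromosomal integration. The "Kp" prefix and the AOX1 elements point to K. phaffii as the host, though the record does not name one. The plasmid serves to measure the strength and inducibility of a DAPG-regulated synthetic yeast promoter by fluorescence.
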