Features (pLannotate 1.2.2; 22 found; start..end, strand, type, name):
     96..200     +  promoter       AmpR promoter: bla
    201..1061    +  CDS            AmpR: β-lactamase; bla; confers resistance to ampicillin, carbenicillin, and related antibiotics
   1232..1820    +  rep_origin     ori: high-copy-number ColE1/pMB1/pBR322/pUC origin of replication
   2003..2095    +  CDS            lacI (fragment): lac repressor; lacI; The lac repressor binds to the lac operator to inhibit transcription in E. coli. This inhibition can be relieved by adding lactose or isopropyl-β-D-thiogalactopyranoside (IPTG).
   2108..2129    +  protein_bind   CAP binding site: CAP binding activates transcription in the presence of cAMP. E. coli catabolite activator protein
   2144..2174    +  promoter       lac promoter: promoter for the E. coli lac operon
   2182..2198    +  protein_bind   lac operator: The lac repressor binds to the lac operator to inhibit transcription in E. coli. This inhibition can be relieved by adding lactose or isopropyl-β-D-thiogalactopyranoside (IPTG). lac repressor encoded by lacI
   2243..2311    +  CDS            DED81 (fragment): SYNC_SACPA - Protein inferred from homology: Swiss-Prot protein existence level 3. From Saccharomyces paradoxus (Yeast) (Saccharomyces douglasii).
   2503..3867    +  CDS            ARG4: ARLY_YEAST - Experimental evidence at protein level: Swiss-Prot protein existence level 1. From Saccharomyces cerevisiae (strain ATCC 204508 / S288c) (Baker's yeast).
   3877..3900    -  misc_feature   MCS (fragment): pUC18/19 multiple cloning site
   3940..4024    +  promoter       AOX1 promoter (fragment): Pichia pastoris AOX1; inducible promoter, regulated by methanol
   4030..4746    +  CDS            EGFP: EGFP is a basic (constitutively fluorescent) green fluorescent protein published in 1996, derived from Aequorea victoria. It is reported to be a rapidly-maturing weak dimer with moderate acid sensitivity.
   4755..4820    +  CDS            AOX1 (fragment): ALOX1_KOMPC - Experimental evidence at protein level: Swiss-Prot protein existence level 1. Major isoform of alcohol oxidase, which catalyzes the oxidation of methanol to formaldehyde and hydrogen peroxide, the first step in the methanol utilization pathway of methylotrophic yeasts. From Komagataella phaffii (strain ATCC 76273 / CBS 7435 / CECT 11047 / NRRL Y-11430 / Wegner 21-1) (Yeast) (Pichia pastoris).
   4824..5070    +  terminator     AOX1 terminator: Pichia pastoris AOX1; transcription terminator for AOX1
   5091..5116    -  misc_feature   MCS (fragment): pUC18/19 multiple cloning site
   5115..5453    +  promoter       TEF1 promoter (fragment): S. cerevisiae TEF1; promoter for EF-1α
   5467..6489    +  CDS            hph: KHYB_ECOLX - Experimental evidence at protein level: Swiss-Prot protein existence level 1. The aminoglycoside phosphotransferases achieve inactivation of their antibiotic substrates by phosphorylation. Only phosphorylates hygromycin and closely related compounds such as demethyl analogs and destomycin. From Escherichia coli.
   6504..6617    +  terminator     CYC1 terminator (fragment): S. cerevisiae CYC1; transcription terminator for CYC1
   6620..6677    -  CDS            lacI (fragment): lac repressor; lacI; The lac repressor binds to the lac operator to inhibit transcription in E. coli. This inhibition can be relieved by adding lactose or isopropyl-β-D-thiogalactopyranoside (IPTG).
   6695..6852    +  CDS            lacZα (fragment): LacZα fragment of β-galactosidase; lacZ fragment
   6858..6957    -  misc_feature   bom (fragment): basis of mobility region from pBR322
   7059..1       -  CDS            rop (fragment) (across the origin): Rop protein, which maintains plasmids at low copy number; rop
>Addgene plasmid #228321 | pMT1474 | addgene full sequence | sequence record 458281 | Addgene NGS Result
GACGAAAGGGCCTCGTGATACGCCTATTTTTATAGGTTAATGTCATGATAATAATGGTTTCTTAGACGTC
AGGTGGCACTTTTCGGGGAAATGTGCGCGGAACCCCTATTTGTTTATTTTTCTAAATACATTCAAATATG
TATCCGCTCATGAGACAATAACCCTGATAAATGCTTCAATAATATTGAAAAAGGAAGAGTATGAGTATTC
AACATTTCCGTGTCGCCCTTATTCCCTTTTTTGCGGCATTTTGCCTTCCTGTTTTTGCTCACCCAGAAAC
GCTGGTGAAAGTAAAAGATGCTGAAGATCAGTTGGGTGCACGAGTGGGTTACATCGAACTGGATCTCAAC
AGCGGTAAGATCCTTGAGAGTTTTCGCCCCGAAGAACGTTTTCCAATGATGAGCACTTTTAAAGTTCTGC
TATGTGGCGCGGTATTATCCCGTATTGACGCCGGGCAAGAGCAACTCGGTCGCCGCATACACTATTCTCA
GAATGACTTGGTTGAGTACTCACCAGTCACAGAAAAGCATCTTACGGATGGCATGACAGTAAGAGAATTA
TGCAGTGCTGCCATAACCATGAGTGATAACACTGCGGCCAACTTACTTCTGACAACGATCGGAGGACCGA
AGGAGCTAACCGCTTTTTTGCACAACATGGGGGATCATGTAACTCGCCTTGATCGTTGGGAACCGGAGCT
GAATGAAGCCATACCAAACGACGAGCGTGACACCACGATGCCTGTAGCAATGGCAACAACGTTGCGCAAA
CTATTAACTGGCGAACTACTTACTCTAGCTTCCCGGCAACAATTAATAGACTGGATGGAGGCGGATAAAG
TTGCAGGACCACTTCTGCGCTCGGCCCTTCCGGCTGGCTGGTTTATTGCTGATAAATCTGGAGCCGGTGA
GCGTGGGTCTCGCGGTATCATTGCAGCACTGGGGCCAGATGGTAAGCCCTCCCGTATCGTAGTTATCTAC
ACGACGGGGAGTCAGGCAACTATGGATGAACGAAATAGACAGATCGCTGAGATAGGTGCCTCACTGATTA
AGCATTGGTAACTGTCAGACCAAGTTTACTCATATATACTTTAGATTGATTTAAAACTTCATTTTTAATT
TAAAAGGATCTAGGTGAAGATCCTTTTTGATAATCTCATGACCAAAATCCCTTAACGTGAGTTTTCGTTC
CACTGAGCGTCAGACCCCGTAGAAAAGATCAAAGGATCTTCTTGAGATCCTTTTTTTCTGCGCGTAATCT
GCTGCTTGCAAACAAAAAAACCACCGCTACCAGCGGTGGTTTGTTTGCCGGATCAAGAGCTACCAACTCT
TTTTCCGAAGGTAACTGGCTTCAGCAGAGCGCAGATACCAAATACTGTTCTTCTAGTGTAGCCGTAGTTA
GGCCACCACTTCAAGAACTCTGTAGCACCGCCTACATACCTCGCTCTGCTAATCCTGTTACCAGTGGCTG
CTGCCAGTGGCGATAAGTCGTGTCTTACCGGGTTGGACTCAAGACGATAGTTACCGGATAAGGCGCAGCG
GTCGGGCTGAACGGGGGGTTCGTGCACACAGCCCAGCTTGGAGCGAACGACCTACACCGAACTGAGATAC
CTACAGCGTGAGCTATGAGAAAGCGCCACGCTTCCCGAAGGGAGAAAGGCGGACAGGTATCCGGTAAGCG
GCAGGGTCGGAACAGGAGAGCGCACGAGGGAGCTTCCAGGGGGAAACGCCTGGTATCTTTATAGTCCTGT
CGGGTTTCGCCACCTCTGACTTGAGCGTCGATTTTTGTGATGCTCGTCAGGGGGGCGGAGCCTATGGAAA
AACGCCAGCAACGCGGCCTTTTTACGGTTCCTGGCCTTTTGCTGGCCTTTTGCTCACATGTTCTTTCCTG
CGTTATCCCCTGATTCTGTGGATAACCGTATTACCGCCTTTGAGTGAGCTGATACCGCTCGCCGCAGCCG
AACGACCGAGCGCAGCGAGTCAGTGAGCGAGGAAGCGGAAGAGCGCCCAATACGCAAACCGCCTCTCCCC
GCGCGTTGGCCGATTCATTAATGCAGCTGGCACGACAGGTTTCCCGACTGGAAAGCGGGCAGTGAGCGCA
ACGCAATTAATGTGAGTTAGCTCACTCATTAGGCACCCCAGGCTTTACACTTTATGCTTCCGGCTCGTAT
GTTGTGTGGAATTGTGAGCGGATAACAATTTCACACAGGAAACAGCTATGACCATGATTACGCCGCTAGC
CATGGTTGTGCGACAGATTCACTGTGAAAGACTGTTCATTATACCCACGTTTCACTGGGAGATGTAAGCC
TTAGGTGTTTTACCCTGATTAGATAATACAATAACCAACAGAAATACGAGAATCTAAACTAATTTCGATG
ATTCATTTTTCTTTTTACCGCGCTGCCTCTTTTGGCAATTCTTTCACCTATATTCTACCTTCTCTTTCCT
TTTGTTCTAAACTTATTACCAGCTATCTATGTCGAATCAAGAAGAAGGACTTAAACTGTGGGGTGGCAGG
TTTACTGGGGCTACTGACCCCTTGATGGATTTGTATAACGCTTCCTTACCTTACGACAAGAAAATGTACA
AGGTGGATTTAGAAGGAACAAAAGTTTACACTGAGGGCCTGGAGAAAATTAATTTGCTAACTAAAGACGA
ACTAAGTGAGATTCATCGTGGTCTCAAATTGATTGAAGCAGAGTGGGCAGAAGGGAAGTTTGTTGAGAAG
CCAGGGGATGAGGATATTCACACTGCTAATGAACGTCGCTTGGGTGAGTTGATTGGTCGTGGAATCTCTG
GTAAGGTTCATACCGGAAGGTCTAGAAATGATCAAGTTGCCACTGATATGCGGTTGTATGTCAGAGACAA
TCTAACTCAGTTGGCTGACTATCTGAAGCAGTTCATTCAAGTAATCATCAAGAGAGCTGAACAGGAAATA
GACGTCTTGATGCCCGGTTATACTCACTTGCAAAGAGCTCAACCAATCAGATGGTCTCACTGGTTGAGCA
TGTATGCTACCTATTTCACTGAAGATTATGAGAGACTGAATCAAATCGTTAAAAGGTTGAACAAATCCCC
ATTGGGAGCTGGAGCTTTGGCTGGTCATCCTTATGGAATTGATCGTGAATACATTGCTGAGAGATTAGGG
TTTGATTCTGTTATTGGTAATTCTTTGGCCGCTGTTTCAGACAGAGATTTTGTAGTCGAAACCATGTTCT
GGTCTTCGTTGTTTATGAATCATATTTCTCGATTCTCAGAAGATTTGATCATTTACTCCACTGGAGAGTT
TGGATTTATCAAGTTGGCAGATGCTTATTCTACTGGATCTTCTCTGATGCCTCAAAAAAAAAACCCAGAC
TCTTTGGAGTTATTGAGGGGTAAATCTGGTAGATGTTTTGGGGCCTTGGCTGGTTTCCTCATGTCTATTA
AGTCCATTCCGTCAACCTATAACAAAGATATGCAAGAGGATAAGGAGCCTTTATTTGATACTCTAATCAC
TGTAGAGCACTCGATTTTGATAGCATCCGGTGTAGTTTCTACCTTGAACATTGATGCCGAACGAATGAAG
AATGCTCTAACTATGGATATGCTGGCTACAGATCTTGCCGACTATTTAGTTAGAAGGGGAGTTCCATTCA
GAGAAACTCACCACATTTCTGGTGAATGTGTCAGACAAGCCGAGGAGTTGAACCTTTCTGGTATTGATCA
GTTGTCCCTCGAACAATTGAAATCCATTGACTCCCGTTTTGAGGCTGATGTGGCTTCAACGTTTGACTTT
GAAGCCAGTGTTGAAAAAAGAACTGCCACCGGAGGAACTTCTAAGACTGCTGTTTTAAAGCAATTGGATG
CACTGAATGAAAAGCTAGAGTCTTGACTGCAGGTCGACTCTAGAGGATCCTATGTATGATACGAAACGTA
CCGTATCGTTAAGGTAGCGTCAAAATTTAACTGTTCTAACCCCTACTTGACAGCAATATATAAACAGAAG
GAAGCTGCCCTGTCTTAAACCTTTTTTTTTATCACTAGTATGGTTTCTAAGGGTGAAGAGTTGTTCACTG
GTGTTGTTCCAATCTTGGTTGAGTTGGACGGTGACGTTAACGGACACAAGTTCTCTGTTTCTGGTGAAGG
TGAGGGTGACGCTACTTACGGAAAGTTGACTTTGAAGTTCATCTGTACTACTGGTAAGTTGCCAGTTCCA
TGGCCAACTTTGGTTACTACTTTGACTTACGGTGTTCAGTGTTTCTCCAGATACCCAGACCACATGAAGC
AGCACGATTTCTTCAAGTCTGCTATGCCAGAGGGTTACGTTCAAGAGAGAACTATCTTCTTCAAGGACGA
CGGTAACTACAAGACTAGAGCTGAGGTTAAGTTCGAGGGTGACACATTGGTTAACAGAATCGAGTTGAAG
GGTATCGACTTCAAAGAGGACGGAAACATCTTGGGTCACAAGTTGGAGTACAACTACAACTCCCACAACG
TTTACATCATGGCTGACAAGCAGAAGAACGGTATCAAGGTTAACTTCAAGATCAGACACAACATCGAGGA
CGGTTCCGTTCAATTGGCTGACCACTACCAACAGAACACTCCAATTGGTGACGGTCCAGTTTTGTTGCCA
GACAACCACTACTTGTCCACTCAATCCGCTTTGTCCAAGGACCCAAACGAGAAGAGAGATCACATGGTTT
TGTTGGAGTTCGTTACTGCTGCTGGTATCACTTTGGGTATGGACGAGTTGTACAAGTAACTCGAGCCTTA
GACATGACTGTTCCTCAGTTCAAGTTGGGCACTTACGAGAAGACCGGTCTTGCTAGATTCTAATCAAGAG
GATGTCAGAATGCCATTTGCCTGAGAGATGCAGGCTTCATTTTTGATACTTTTTTATTTGTAACCTATAT
AGTATAGGATTTTTTTTGTCATTTTGTTTCTTCTCGTACGAGCTTGCTCCTGATCAGCCTATCTCGCAGC
TGATGAATATCTTGTGGTAGGGGTTTGGGAAAATCATTCGAGTTTGATGTTTTTCTTGGTATTTCCCACT
CCTCTTCAGAGTACAGAAGATTAAGTGAGACGTTCGTTTGTGCAAGCTTAGATCCCCGGGTACCGAGCTC
GAATTCGCCGTACCACTTCAAAACACCCAAGCACAGCATACTAAATTTCCCCTCTTTCTTCCTCTAGGGT
GTCGTTAATTACCCGTACTAAAGGTTTGGAAAAGAAAAAAGAGACCGCCTCGTTTCTTTTTCTTCGTCGA
AAAAGGCAATAAAAATTTTTATCACGTTTCTTTTTCTTGAAAATTTTTTTTTTTGATTTTTTTCTCTTTC
GATGACCTCCCATTGATATTTAAGTTAATAAACGGTCTTCAATTTCTCAAGTTTCAGTTTCATTTTTCTT
GTTCTATTACAACTTTTTTTACTTCTTGCTCATTAGAAAGAAAGCATAGCAATCTAATCTAAGTTTTAAT
TACAAAATGAAGAAGCCAGAGTTGACTGCTACTTCCGTTGAGAAGTTCTTGATCGAGAAGTTCGACTCCG
TTTCCGACTTGATGCAATTGTCTGAAGGTGAAGAGTCCAGAGCTTTCTCCTTTGACGTTGGTGGTAGAGG
TTACGTTTTGAGAGTTAATTCCTGTGCTGACGGTTTCTACAAGGACAGATACGTTTACAGACACTTCGCT
TCCGCTGCTTTGCCAATTCCAGAGGTTTTGGACATTGGTGAGTTCTCCGAGTCCTTGACTTACTGTATCT
CCAGAAGAGCTCAGGGAGTTACATTGCAAGACTTGCCAGAAACTGAGTTGCCAGCTGTTTTGCAACCAGT
TGCTGAAGCTATGGACGCTATTGCTGCTGCTGACTTGTCTCAAACTTCTGGTTTTGGTCCATTCGGTCCA
CAGGGTATTGGTCAGTACACTACTTGGAGAGACTTCATCTGTGCTATCGCTGACCCACATGTTTACCACT
GGCAAACTGTTATGGACGATACTGTTTCCGCTTCCGTTGCTCAGGCTTTGGACGAATTGATGTTGTGGGC
TGAAGATTGTCCTGAGGTTAGACATTTGGTTCACGCTGACTTCGGTTCCAACAACGTTTTGACTGACAAC
GGTAGAATCACTGCTGTTATCGACTGGTCCGAAGCTATGTTCGGTGACTCTCAATACGAGGTTGCTAACA
TCTTCTTTTGGAGACCATGGTTGGCTTGTATGGAACAGCAGACTAGATACTTCGAGAGAAGACACCCAGA
ATTGGCTGGTTCCCCAAGATTGAGAGCTTACATGTTGAGAATCGGTTTGGACCAGTTGTACCAGTCCTTG
GTTGATGGTAACTTCGATGATGCTGCTTGGGCTCAAGGTAGATGTGACGCTATCGTTAGATCCGGTGCTG
GTACTGTTGGTAGAACTCAGATTGCTAGAAGATCCGCTGCTGTTTGGACTGACGGTTGTGTTGAAGTTTT
GGCTGACTCCGGTAACAGAAGACCATCCACTAGACCAAGAGCTAAAGAGGTTGGTAGAGTTTAAGTATTA
AGAACGTTATTTATATTTCAAATTTTTCTTTTTTTTCTCTACAGACGCTGTACGCATGTAACATTATACT
GAAAACCTTGCTTGAGAAGGTTTTGGGACGCTCGAAGATCCAGCTGCATTAATGAATCGGCCAACGCGCG
GGGAGAGGCGGTTTGCGTATTGGGCGCTCTTCCGCTTCCTCGGAATTCACTGGCCGTCGTTTTACAACGT
CGTGACTGGGAAAACCCTGGCGTTACCCAACTTAATCGCCTTGCAGCACATCCCCCTTTCGCCAGCTGGC
GTAATAGCGAAGAGGCCCGCACCGATCGCCCTTCCCAACAGTTGCGCAGCCTGAATGGCGAATGGCGCCT
GATGCGGTATTTTCTCCTTACGCATCTGTGCGGTATTTCACACCGCATATGGTGCACTCTCAGTACAATC
TGCTCTGATGCCGCATAGTTAAGCCAGCCCCGACACCCGCCAACACCCGCTGACGCGCCCTGACGGGCTT
GTCTGCTCCCGGCATCCGCTTACAGACAAGCTGTGACCGTCTCCGGGAGCTGCATGTGTCAGAGGTTTTC
ACCGTCATCACCGAAACGCGCGA
